>Addgene plasmid #192337 | pSLIK mCh-V5-NES-EGFP-EGFR NLS zeo | addgene full sequence | sequence record 375854 | Addgene NGS Result
GTCGACGGATCGGGAGATCTCCCGATCCCCTATGGTGCACTCTCAGTACAATCTGCTCTGATGCCGCATA
GTTAAGCCAGTATCTGCTCCCTGCTTGTGTGTTGGAGGTCGCTGAGTAGTGCGCGAGCAAAATTTAAGCT
ACAACAAGGCAAGGCTTGACCGACAATTGCATGAAGAATCTGCTTAGGGTTAGGCGTTTTGCGCTGCTTC
GCGATGTACGGGCCAGATATACGCGTTGACATTGATTATTGACTAGTTATTAATAGTAATCAATTACGGG
GTCATTAGTTCATAGCCCATATATGGAGTTCCGCGTTACATAACTTACGGTAAATGGCCCGCCTGGCTGA
CCGCCCAACGACCCCCGCCCATTGACGTCAATAATGACGTATGTTCCCATAGTAACGCCAATAGGGACTT
TCCATTGACGTCAATGGGTGGAGTATTTACGGTAAACTGCCCACTTGGCAGTACATCAAGTGTATCATAT
GCCAAGTACGCCCCCTATTGACGTCAATGACGGTAAATGGCCCGCCTGGCATTATGCCCAGTACATGACC
TTATGGGACTTTCCTACTTGGCAGTACATCTACGTATTAGTCATCGCTATTACCATGGTGATGCGGTTTT
GGCAGTACATCAATGGGCGTGGATAGCGGTTTGACTCACGGGGATTTCCAAGTCTCCACCCCATTGACGT
CAATGGGAGTTTGTTTTGGCACCAAAATCAACGGGACTTTCCAAAATGTCGTAACAACTCCGCCCCATTG
ACGCAAATGGGCGGTAGGCGTGTACGGTGGGAGGTCTATATAAGCAGCGCGTTTTGCCTGTACTGGGTCT
CTCTGGTTAGACCAGATCTGAGCCTGGGAGCTCTCTGGCTAACTAGGGAACCCACTGCTTAAGCCTCAAT
AAAGCTTGCCTTGAGTGCTTCAAGTAGTGTGTGCCCGTCTGTTGTGTGACTCTGGTAACTAGAGATCCCT
CAGACCCTTTTAGTCAGTGTGGAAAATCTCTAGCAGTGGCGCCCGAACAGGGACTTGAAAGCGAAAGGGA
AACCAGAGGAGCTCTCTCGACGCAGGACTCGGCTTGCTGAAGCGCGCACGGCAAGAGGCGAGGGGCGGCG
ACTGGTGAGTACGCCAAAAATTTTGACTAGCGGAGGCTAGAAGGAGAGAGATGGGTGCGAGAGCGTCAGT
ATTAAGCGGGGGAGAATTAGATCGCGATGGGAAAAAATTCGGTTAAGGCCAGGGGGAAAGAAAAAATATA
AATTAAAACATATAGTATGGGCAAGCAGGGAGCTAGAACGATTCGCAGTTAATCCTGGCCTGTTAGAAAC
ATCAGAAGGCTGTAGACAAATACTGGGACAGCTACAACCATCCCTTCAGACAGGATCAGAAGAACTTAGA
TCATTATATAATACAGTAGCAACCCTCTATTGTGTGCATCAAAGGATAGAGATAAAAGACACCAAGGAAG
CTTTAGACAAGATAGAGGAAGAGCAAAACAAAAGTAAGACCACCGCACAGCAAGCGGCCGCTGATCTTCA
GACCTGGAGGAGGAGATATGAGGGACAATTGGAGAAGTGAATTATATAAATATAAAGTAGTAAAAATTGA
ACCATTAGGAGTAGCACCCACCAAGGCAAAGAGAAGAGTGGTGCAGAGAGAAAAAAGAGCAGTGGGAATA
GGAGCTTTGTTCCTTGGGTTCTTGGGAGCAGCAGGAAGCACTATGGGCGCAGCGTCAATGACGCTGACGG
TACAGGCCAGACAATTATTGTCTGGTATAGTGCAGCAGCAGAACAATTTGCTGAGGGCTATTGAGGCGCA
ACAGCATCTGTTGCAACTCACAGTCTGGGGCATCAAGCAGCTCCAGGCAAGAATCCTGGCTGTGGAAAGA
TACCTAAAGGATCAACAGCTCCTGGGGATTTGGGGTTGCTCTGGAAAACTCATTTGCACCACTGCTGTGC
CTTGGAATGCTAGTTGGAGTAATAAATCTCTGGAACAGATTTGGAATCACACGACCTGGATGGAGTGGGA
CAGAGAAATTAACAATTACACAAGCTTAATACACTCCTTAATTGAAGAATCGCAAAACCAGCAAGAAAAG
AATGAACAAGAATTATTGGAATTAGATAAATGGGCAAGTTTGTGGAATTGGTTTAACATAACAAATTGGC
TGTGGTATATAAAATTATTCATAATGATAGTAGGAGGCTTGGTAGGTTTAAGAATAGTTTTTGCTGTACT
TTCTATAGTGAATAGAGTTAGGCAGGGATATTCACCATTATCGTTTCAGACCCACCTCCCAACCCCGAGG
GGACCCGACAGGCCCGAAGGAATAGAAGAAGAAGGTGGAGAGAGAGACAGAGACAGATCCATTCGATTAG
TGAACGGATCGGCACTGCGTGCGCCAATTCTGCAGACAAATGGCAGTATTCATCCACAATTTTAAAAGAA
AAGGGGGGATTGGGGGGTACAGTGCAGGGGAAAGAATAGTAGACATAATAGCAACAGACATACAAACTAA
AGAATTACAAAAACAAATTACAAAAATTCAAAATTTTCGGGTTTATTACAGGGACAGCAGAGATCCAGTT
TGGTTAATTCTAGACAGTTATCAACAAGTTTGTACAAAAAAGCAGGCTTTAAAGGAACCAATTCAGTCGA
CTGGATCCCGAGTTTACTCCCTATCAGTGATAGAGAACGTATGTCGAGTTTACTCCCTATCAGTGATAGA
GAACGATGTCGAGTTTACTCCCTATCAGTGATAGAGAACGTATGTCGAGTTTACTCCCTATCAGTGATAG
AGAACGTATGTCGAGTTTACTCCCTATCAGTGATAGAGAACGTATGTCGAGTTTATCCCTATCAGTGATA
GAGAACGTATGTCGAGTTTACTCCCTATCAGTGATAGAGAACGTATGTCGAGGTAGGCGTGTACGGTGGG
AGGCCTATATAAGCAGAGCTCGTTTAGTGAACCGTCAGATCGCCACTAGTATGGTGAGCAAGGGCGAGGA
GGATAACATGGCCATCATCAAGGAGTTCATGCGCTTCAAGGTGCACATGGAGGGCTCCGTGAACGGCCAC
GAGTTCGAGATCGAGGGCGAGGGCGAGGGCCGCCCCTACGAGGGCACCCAGACCGCCAAGCTGAAGGTGA
CCAAGGGTGGCCCCCTGCCCTTCGCCTGGGACATCCTGTCCCCTCAGTTCATGTACGGCTCCAAGGCCTA
CGTGAAGCACCCCGCCGACATCCCCGACTACTTGAAGCTGTCCTTCCCCGAGGGCTTCAAGTGGGAGCGC
GTGATGAACTTCGAGGACGGCGGCGTGGTGACCGTGACCCAGGACTCCTCCCTGCAGGACGGCGAGTTCA
TCTACAAGGTGAAGCTGCGCGGCACCAACTTCCCCTCCGACGGCCCCGTAATGCAGAAGAAGACCATGGG
CTGGGAGGCCTCCTCCGAGCGGATGTACCCCGAGGACGGCGCCCTGAAGGGCGAGATCAAGCAGAGGCTG
AAGCTGAAGGACGGCGGCCACTACGACGCTGAGGTCAAGACCACCTACAAGGCCAAGAAGCCCGTGCAGC
TGCCCGGCGCCTACAACGTCAACATCAAGTTGGACATCACCTCCCACAACGAGGACTACACCATCGTGGA
ACAGTACGAACGCGCCGAGGGCCGCCACTCCACCGGCGGCATGGACGAGCTGTACAAGGGTAAGCCTATC
CCTAACCCTCTCCTCGGTCTCGATTCTACGACCGGTTTAGCCTTGAAATTAGCAGGTCTTGATATCATGG
TGAGCAAGGGCGAGGAGCTGTTCACCGGGGTGGTGCCCATCCTGGTCGAGCTGGACGGCGACGTAAACGG
CCACAAGTTCAGCGTGTCTGGCGAGGGCGAGGGCGATGCCACCTACGGCAAGCTGACCCTGAAGTTCATC
TGCACCACCGGCAAGCTGCCCGTGCCCTGGCCCACCCTCGTGACCACCCTGACCTACGGCGTGCAGTGCT
TCAGCCGCTACCCCGACCACATGAAGCAGCACGACTTCTTCAAGTCCGCCATGCCCGAAGGCTACGTCCA
GGAGCGCACCATCTTCTTCAAGGACGACGGCAACTACAAGACCCGCGCCGAGGTGAAGTTCGAGGGCGAC
ACCCTGGTGAACCGCATCGAGCTGAAGGGCATCGACTTCAAGGAGGACGGCAACATCCTGGGGCACAAGC
TGGAGTACAACTACAACAGCCACAACGTCTATATCATGGCCGACAAGCAGAAGAACGGCATCAAGGCGAA
CTTCAAGATCCGCCACAACATCGAGGACGGCAGCGTGCAGCTCGCCGACCACTACCAGCAGAACACCCCC
ATCGGCGACGGCCCCGTGCTGCTGCCCGACAACCACTACCTGAGCACCCAGTCCGCCCTGAGCAAAGACC
CCAACGAGAAGCGCGATCACATGGTCCTGCTGGAGTTCGTGACCGCCGCCGGGATCACTCTCGGCATGGA
CGAGCTGTACGGTACCCGAAGGCGCCACATCGTTCGGAAGCGCACGCTGCGGAGGTGACAATTGGAAGAC
TAATGCGTTTTCGAGATATCTAGACCCAGCTTTCTTGTACAAAGTGGTTGATAACATCTCGAGCCATAAA
GATGGTTAATTAACCCACCCAAGATCTGGCCTCCGCGCCGGGTTTTGGCGCCTCCCGCGGGCGCCCCCCT
CCTCACGGCGAGCGCTGCCACGTCAGACGAAGGGCGCAGCGAGCGTCCTGATCCTTCCGCCCGGACGCTC
AGGACAGCGGCCCGCTGCTCATAAGACTCGGCCTTAGAACCCCAGTATCAGCAGAAGGACATTTTAGGAC
GGGACTTGGGTGACTCTAGGGCACTGGTTTTCTTTCCAGAGAGCGGAACAGGCGAGGAAAAGTAGTCCCT
TCTCGGCGATTCTGCGGAGGGATCTCCGTGGGGCGGTGAACGCCGATGATTATATAAGGACGCGCCGGGT
GTGGCACAGCTAGTTCCGTCGCAGCCGGGATTTGGGTCGCGGTTCTTGTTTGTGGATCGCTGTGATCGTC
ACTTGGTGAGTAGCGGGCTGCTGGGCTGGCCGGGGCTTTCGTGGCCGCCGGGCCGCTCGGTGGGACGGAA
GCGTGTGGAGAGACCGCCAAGGGCTGTAGTCTGGGTCCGCGAGCAAGGTTGCCCTGAACTGGGGGTTGGG
GGGAGCGCAGCAAAATGGCGGCTGTTCCCGAGTCTTGAATGGAAGACGCTTGTGAGGCGGGCTGTGAGGT
CGTTGAAACAAGGTGGGGGGCATGGTGGGCGGCAAGAACCCAAGGTCTTGAGGCCTTCGCTAATGCGGGA
AAGCTCTTATTCGGGTGAGATGGGCTGGGGCACCATCTGGGGACCCTGACGTGAAGTTTGTCACTGACTG
GAGAACTCGGTTTGTCGTCTGTTGCGGGGGCGGCAGTTATGGCGGTGCCGTTGGGCAGTGCACCCGTACC
TTTGGGAGCGCGCGCCCTCGTCGTGTCGTGACGTCACCCGTTCTGTTGGCTTATAATGCAGGGTGGGGCC
ACCTGCCGGTAGGTGTGCGGTAGGCTTTTCTCCGTCGCAGGACGCAGGGTTCGGGCCTAGGGTAGGCTCT
CCTGAATCGACAGGCGCCGGACCTCTGGTGAGGGGAGGGATAAGTGAGGCGTCAGTTTCTTTGGTCGGTT
TTATGTACCTATCTTCTTAAGTAGCTGAAGCTCCGGTTTTGAACTATGCGCTCGGGGTTGGCGAGTGTGT
TTTGTGAAGTTTTTTAGGCACCTTTTGAAATGTAATCATTTGGGTCAATATGTAATTTTCAGTGTTAGAC
TAGTAAATTGTCCGCTAAATTCTGGCCGTTTTTGGCTTTTTTGTTAGACGAAGCTTGGTACCGAGCTCGG
ATCTCCACCCCGTACCGGTCCTGCAGTCGAATTCACCATGTCTAGACTGGACAAGAGCAAAGTCATAAAC
GGAGCTCTGGAATTACTCAATGGTGTCGGTATCGAAGGCCTGACGACAAGGAAACTCGCTCAAAAGCTGG
GAGTTGAGCAGCCTACCCTGTACTGGCACGTGAAGAACAAGCGGGCCCTGCTCGATGCCCTGCCAATCGA
GATGCTGGACAGGCATCATACCCACTTCTGCCCCCTGGAAGGCGAGTCATGGCAAGACTTTCTGCGGAAC
AACGCCAAGTCATACCGCTGTGCTCTCCTCTCACATCGCGACGGGGCTAAAGTGCATCTCGGCACCCGCC
CAACAGAGAAACAGTACGAAACCCTGGAAAATCAGCTCGCGTTCCTGTGTCAGCAAGGCTTCTCCCTGGA
GAACGCACTGTACGCTCTGTCCGCCGTGGGCCACTTTACACTGGGCTGCGTATTGGAGGAACAGGAGCAT
CAAGTAGCAAAAGAGGAAAGAGAGACACCTACCACCGATTCTATGCCCCCACTTCTGAGACAAGCAATTG
AGCTGTTCGACCGGCAGGGAGCCGAACCTGCCTTCCTTTTCGGCCTGGAACTAATCATATGTGGCCTGGA
GAAACAGCTAAAGTGCGAAAGCGGCGGGCCGACCGACGCCCTTGACGATTTTGACTTAGACATGCTCCCA
GCCGATGCCCTTGACGACTTTGACCTTGATATGCTGCCTGCTGACGCTCTTGACGATTTTGACCTTGACA
TGCTCCCCGGGTAACTAAGTAAGGATCCGCGGCCGCACTAGAGGAATTCCGCCCCTCTCCCCCCCCCCCN
TCTCCCTCCCCCCCCCCTAACGTTACTGGCCGAAGCCGCTTGGAATAAGGCCGGTGTGCGTTTGTCTATA
TGTTATTTTCCACCATATTGCCGTCTTTTGGCAATGTGAGGGCCCGGAAACCTGGCCCTGTCTTCTTGAC
GAGCATTCCTAGGGGTCTTTCCCCTCTCGCCAAAGGAATGCAAGGTCTGTTGAATGTCGTGAAGGAAGCA
GTTCCTCTGGAAGCTTCTTGAAGACAAACAACGTCTGTAGCGACCCTTTGCAGGCAGCGGAACCCCCCAC
CTGGCGACAGGTGCCTCTGCGGCCAAAAGCCACGTGTATAAGATACACCTGCAAAGGCGGCACAACCCCA
GTGCCACGTTGTGAGTTGGATAGTTGTGGAAAGAGTCAAATGGCTCTCCTCAAGCGTATTCAACAAGGGG
CTGAAGGATGCCCAGAAGGTACCCCATTGTATGGGATCTGATCTGGGGCCTCGGTGCACATGCTTTACAT
GTGTTTAGTCGAGGTTAAAAAAACGTCTAGGCCCCCCGAACCACGGGGACGTGGTTTTCCTTTGAAAAAC
ACGATGATAAGCTTACCGGTACGCGTGATGTGTTGACAATTAATCATCGGCATAGTATATCGGCATAGTA
TAATACGACAAGGTGAGGAACTAAACCATGGCCAAGTTGACCAGTGCCGTTCCGGTGCTCACCGCGCGCG
ACGTCGCCGGAGCGGTCGAGTTCTGGACCGACCGGCTCGGGTTCTCCCGGGACTTCGTGGAGGACGACTT
CGCCGGTGTGGTCCGGGACGACGTGACCCTGTTCATCAGCGCGGTCCAGGACCAGGTGGTGCCGGACAAC
ACCCTGGCCTGGGTGTGGGTGCGCGGCCTGGACGAGCTGTACGCCGAGTGGTCGGAGGTCGTGTCCACGA
ACTTCCGGGACGCCTCCGGGCCGGCCATGACCGAGATCGGCGAGCAGCCGTGGGGGCGGGAGTTCGCCCT
GCGCGACCCGGCCGGCAACTGCGTGCACTTCGTGGCCGAGGAGCAGGACTGACACATCTGTACAAGTAAA
GCGGCCGCGACTCTAGATCATAATCAGCCATACCACATTTGTAGAGGTTTTACTTGCTTTAAAAAACCTC
CCACACCTCCCCCTGAACCTGAAACATAAAATGAATGCAATTGTTGTTGTTTAGTCCCTCCCAATTCGAT
ATCAAGCTTATCGATAATCAACCTCTGGATTACAAAATTTGTGAAAGATTGACTGGTATTCTTAACTATG
TTGCTCCTTTTACGCTATGTGGATACGCTGCTTTAATGCCTTTGTATCATGCTATTGCTTCCCGTATGGC
TTTCATTTTCTCCTCCTTGTATAAATCCTGGTTGCTGTCTCTTTATGAGGAGTTGTGGCCCGTTGTCAGG
CAACGTGGCGTGGTGTGCACTGTGTTTGCTGACGCAACCCCCACTGGTTGGGGCATTGCCACCACCTGTC
AGCTCCTTTCCGGGACTTTCGCTTTCCCCCTCCCTATTGCCACGGCGGAACTCATCGCCGCCTGCCTTGC
CCGCTGCTGGACAGGGGCTCGGCTGTTGGGCACTGACAATTCCGTGGTGTTGTCGGGGAAATCATCGTCC
TTTCCTTGGCTGCTCGCCTGTGTTGCCACCTGGATTCTGCGCGGGACGTCCTTCTGCTACGTCCCTTCGG
CCCTCAATCCAGCGGACCTTCCTTCCCGCGGCCTGCTGCCGGCTCTGCGGCCTCTTCCGCGTCTTCGCCT
TCGCCCTCAGACGAGTCGGATCTCCCTTTGGGCCGCCTCCCCGCATCGATACCGTCGACCTCGATCGAGA
CCTAGAAAAACATGGAGCAATCACAAGTAGCAATACAGCAGCTACCAATGCTGATTGTGCCTGGCTAGAA
GCACAAGAGGAGGAGGAGGTGGGTTTTCCAGTCACACCTCAGGTACCTTTAAGACCAATGACTTACAAGG
CAGCTGTAGATCTTAGCCACTTTTTAAAAGAAAAGGGGGGACTGGAAGGGCTAATTCACTCCCAACGAAG
ACAAGATATCCTTGATCTGTGGATCTACCACACACAAGGCTACTTCCCTGATTGGCAGAACTACACACCA
GGGCCAGGGATCAGATATCCACTGACCTTTGGATGGTGCTACAAGCTAGTACCAGTTGAGCAAGAGAAGG
TAGAAGAAGCCAATGAAGGAGAGAACACCCGCTTGTTACACCCTGTGAGCCTGCATGGGATGGATGACCC
GGAGAGAGAAGTATTAGAGTGGAGGTTTGACAGCCGCCTAGCATTTCATCACATGGCCCGAGAGCTGCAT
CCGGACTGTACTGGGTCTCTCTGGTTAGACCAGATCTGAGCCTGGGAGCTCTCTGGCTAACTAGGGAACC
CACTGCTTAAGCCTCAATAAAGCTTGCCTTGAGTGCTTCAAGTAGTGTGTGCCCGTCTGTTGTGTGACTC
TGGTAACTAGAGATCCCTCAGACCCTTTTAGTCAGTGTGGAAAATCTCTAGCAGGGCCCGTTTAAACCCG
CTGATCAGCCTCGACTGTGCCTTCTAGTTGCCAGCCATCTGTTGTTTGCCCCTCCCCCGTGCCTTCCTTG
ACCCTGGAAGGTGCCACTCCCACTGTCCTTTCCTAATAAAATGAGGAAATTGCATCGCATTGTCTGAGTA
GGTGTCATTCTATTCTGGGGGGTGGGGTGGGGCAGGACAGCAAGGGGGAGGATTGGGAAGACAATAGCAG
GCATGCTGGGGATGCGGTGGGCTCTATGGCTTCTGAGGCGGAAAGAACCAGCTGGGGCTCTAGGGGGTAT
CCCC
[124 nt withheld, positions 9525-9648]
C
[91 nt withheld, positions 9650-9740]
A
[49 nt withheld, positions 9742-9790]
CCTTTGACGTTGGAGTCCACGTTCTTT
[37 nt withheld, positions 9818-9854]
ACCCTATCTCGGTCTATTCTTTTGATTTATAAGGGATTTTGCCGATTTCGGCCTATTGGTTAAAAAATGA
GCTGATTTAACAAAAATTTAACGCGAATTAATTCTGTGGAATGTGTGTCAGTTAGGGTGTGGAAAGTCCC
CAGGCTCCCCAGCAGGCAGAAGTATGCAAAGCATGCATCTCAATTAGTCAGCAACCAGGTGTGGAAAGTC
CCCAGGCTCCCCAGCAGGCAGAAGTATGCAAAGCATGCATCTCAATTAGTCAGCAACCATAGTCCCGCCC
CTAACTCCGCCCATCCCGCCCCTAACTCCGCCCAGTTCCGCCCATTCTCCGCCCCATGGCTGACTAATTT
TTTTTATTTATGCAGAGGCCGAGGCCGCCTCTGCCTCTGAGCTATTCCAGAAGTAGTGAGGAGGCTTTTT
TGGAGGCCTAGGCTTTTGCAAAAAGCTCCCGGGAGCTTGTATATCCATTTTCGGATCTGATCAGCACGTG
TTGACAATTAATCATCGGCATAGTATATCGGCATAGTATAATACGACAAGGTGAGGAACTAAACCATGGC
CAAGTTGACCAGTGCCGTTCCGGTGCTCACCGCGCGCGACGTCGCCGGAGCGGTCGAGTTCTGGACCGAC
CGGCTCGGGTTCTCCCGGGACTTCGTGGAGGACGACTTCGCCGGTGTGGTCCGGGACGACGTGACCCTGT
TCATCAGCGCGGTCCAGGACCAGGTGGTGCCGGACAACACCCTGGCCTGGGTGTGGGTGCGCGGCCTGGA
CGAGCTGTACGCCGAGTGGTCGGAGGTCGTGTCCACGAACTTCCGGGACGCCTCCGGGCCGGCCATGACC
GAGATCGGCGAGCAGCCGTGGGGGCGGGAGTTCGCCCTGCGCGACCCGGCCGGCAACTGCGTGCACTTCG
TGGCCGAGGAGCAGGACTGACACGTGCTACGAGATTTCGATTCCACCGCCGCCTTCTATGAAAGGTTGGG
CTTCGGAATCGTTTTCCGGGACGCCGGCTGGATGATCCTCCAGCGCGGGGATCTCATGCTGGAGTTCTTC
GCCCACCCCAACTTGTTTATTGCAGCTTATAATGGTTACAAATAAAGCAATAGCATCACAAATTTCACAA
ATAAAGCATTTTTTTCACTGCATTCTAGTTGTGGTTTGTCCAAACTCATCAATGTATCTTATCATGTCTG
TATACCGTCGACCTCTAGCTAGAGCTTGGCGTAATCATGGTCATAGCTGTTTCCTGTGTGAAATTGTTAT
CCGCTCACAATTCCACACAACATACGAGCCGGAAGCATAAAGTGTAAAGCCTGGGGTGCCTAATGAGTGA
GCTAACTCACATTAATTGCGTTGCGCTCACTGCCCGCTTTCCAGTCGGGAAACCTGTCGTGCCAGCTGCA
TTAATGAATCGGCCAACGCGCGGGGAGAGGCGGTTTGCGTATTGGGCGCTCTTCCGCTTCCTCGCTCACT
GACTCGCTGCGCTCGGTCGTTCGGCTGCGGCGAGCGGTATCAGCTCACTCAAAGGCGGTAATACGGTTAT
CCACAGAATCAGGGGATAACGCAGGAAAGAACATGTGAGCAAAAGGCCAGCAAAAGGCCAGGAACCGTAA
AAAGGCCGCGTTGCTGGCGTTTTTCCATAGGCTCCGCCCCCCTGACGAGCATCACAAAAATCGACGCTCA
AGTCAGAGGTGGCGAAACCCGACAGGACTATAAAGATACCAGGCGTTTCCCCCTGGAAGCTCCCTCGTGC
GCTCTCCTGTTCCGACCCTGCCGCTTACCGGATACCTGTCCGCCTTTCTCCCTTCGGGAAGCGTGGCGCT
TTCTCATAGCTCACGCTGTAGGTATCTCAGTTCGGTGTAGGTCGTTCGCTCCAAGCTGGGCTGTGTGCAC
GAACCCCCCGTTCAGCCCGACCGCTGCGCCTTATCCGGTAACTATCGTCTTGAGTCCAACCCGGTAAGAC
ACGACTTATCGCCACTGGCAGCAGCCACTGGTAACAGGATTAGCAGAGCGAGGTATGTAGGCGGTGCTAC
AGAGTTCTTGAAGTGGTGGCCTAACTACGGCTACACTAGAAGAACAGTATTTGGTATCTGCGCTCTGCTG
AAGCCAGTTACCTTCGGAAAAAGAGTTGGTAGCTCTTGATCCGGCAAACAAACCACCGCTGGTAGCGGTG
GTTTTTTTGTTTGCAAGCAGCAGATTACGCGCAGAAAAAAAGGATCTCAAGAAGATCCTTTGATCTTTTC
TACGGGGTCTGACGCTCAGTGGAACGAAAACTCACGTTAAGGGATTTTGGTCATGAGATTATCAAAAAGG
ATCTTCACCTAGATCCTTTTAAATTAAAAATGAAGTTTTAAATCAATCTAAAGTATATATGAGTAAACTT
GGTCTGACAGTTACCAATGCTTAATCAGTGAGGCACCTATCTCAGCGATCTGTCTATTTCGTTCATCCAT
AGTTGCCTGACTCCCCGTCGTGTAGATAACTACGATACGGGAGGGCTTACCATCTGGCCCCAGTGCTGCA
ATGATACCGCGAGACCCACGCTCACCGGCTCCAGATTTATCAGCAATAAACCAGCCAGCCGGAAGGGCCG
AGCGCAGAAGTGGTCCTGCAACTTTATCCGCCTCCATCCAGTCTATTAATTGTTGCCGGGAAGCTAGAGT
AAGTAGTTCGCCAGTTAATAGTTTGCGCAACGTTGTTGCCATTGCTACAGGCATCGTGGTGTCACGCTCG
TCGTTTGGTATGGCTTCATTCAGCTCCGGTTCCCAACGATCAAGGCGAGTTACATGATCCCCCATGTTGT
GCAAAAAAGCGGTTAGCTCCTTCGGTCCTCCGATCGTTGTCAGAAGTAAGTTGGCCGCAGTGTTATCACT
CATGGTTATGGCAGCACTGCATAATTCTCTTACTGTCATGCCATCCGTAAGATGCTTTTCTGTGACTGGT
GAGTACTCAACCAAGTCATTCTGAGAATAGTGTATGCGGCGACCGAGTTGCTCTTGCCCGGCGTCAATAC
GGGATAATACCGCGCCACATAGCAGAACTTTAAAAGTGCTCATCATTGGAAAACGTTCTTCGGGGCGAAA
ACTCTCAAGGATCTTACCGCTGTTGAGATCCAGTTCGATGTAACCCACTCGTGCACCCAACTGATCTTCA
GCATCTTTTACTTTCACCAGCGTTTCTGGGTGAGCAAAAACAGGAAGGCAAAATGCCGCAAAAAAGGGAA
TAAGGGCGACACGGAAATGTTGAATACTCATACTCTTCCTTTTTCAATATTATTGAAGCATTTATCAGGG
TTATTGTCTCATGAGCGGATACATATTTGAATGTATTTAGAAAAATAAACAAATAGGGGTTCCGCGCACA
TTTCCCCGAAAAGTGCCACCTGAC
Features (pLannotate 1.2.2; 42 found; start..end, strand, type, name):
     31..83      -  misc_feature   bom (fragment): basis of mobility region from pBR322
    238..617     +  enhancer       CMV enhancer: human cytomegalovirus immediate early enhancer
    618..817     +  promoter       CMV promoter: human cytomegalovirus (CMV) immediate early promoter
    835..1015    +  LTR            5' LTR (truncated): truncated 5' long terminal repeat (LTR) from HIV-1
   1062..1187    +  misc_feature   HIV-1 Ψ: packaging signal of human immunodeficiency virus type 1
   1171..1534    +  CDS            HIV-1 gag (fragment): gag protein from human immunodeficiency virus 1; gag
   1680..1913    +  misc_feature   RRE: The Rev response element (RRE) of HIV-1 allows for Rev-dependent mRNA export from the nucleus to the cytoplasm.
   2290..2390    +  CDS            Rev (fragment): human immunodeficiency virus 1 (HIV-1) Rev protein; rev; enhances nuclear export of unspliced and incompletely spliced viral mRNAs
   2440..2557    +  misc_feature   cPPT/CTS: central polypurine tract and central termination sequence of HIV-1
   2614..2638    +  protein_bind   attB1: mutant version of attB; recombination site for the Gateway® BP reaction BP Clonase™
   2670..2984    +  promoter       tight TRE promoter: Tet-responsive promoter PTight, consisting of seven tet operator sequences followed by the minimal CMV promoter
   2991..3698    +  CDS            mCherry: mCherry is a basic (constitutively fluorescent) red fluorescent protein published in 2004, derived from Discosoma sp.. It is reported to be a very rapidly-maturing monomer with low acid sensitivity.
   3699..3740    +  CDS            V5 tag: epitope tag from simian virus 5
   3777..4490    +  CDS            EGFP: EGFP is a basic (constitutively fluorescent) green fluorescent protein published in 1996, derived from Aequorea victoria. It is reported to be a rapidly-maturing weak dimer with moderate acid sensitivity.
   4574..4598    -  protein_bind   attB2: mutant version of attB; recombination site for the Gateway® BP reaction BP Clonase™
   4648..5859    +  promoter       UbC promoter: human ubiquitin C promoter
   5918..6615    +  CDS            rtTA3 (fragment): reverse tetracycline transactivator 3 activates expression from Tet-responsive promoters in the presence of doxycycline
   6545..6655    +  CDS            VP48: 3 tandem repeats of the minimal activation domain of herpes simplex virus VP16 (Cheng et al., 2013)
   6828..7290    +  misc_feature   IRES: internal ribosome entry site (IRES) of the encephalomyocarditis virus (EMCV)
   7312..7359    +  promoter       EM7 promoter: synthetic bacterial promoter&nbsp
   7378..7752    +  CDS            BleoR: antibiotic-binding protein; Sh ble from Streptoalloteichus hindustanus; confers resistance to bleomycin, phleomycin, and Zeocin™
   7786..7869    +  CDS            large T antigen (fragment): large T antigen from SV40 (simian virus 40)
   7903..7926    +  misc_feature   MCS (fragment): pBluescript multiple cloning site
   7926..8514    +  misc_feature   WPRE: woodchuck hepatitis virus posttranscriptional regulatory element
   8515..8534    +  misc_feature   MCS (fragment): pBluescript multiple cloning site
   8536..9036    +  CDS            nef (fragment): NEF_HV1LA - Experimental evidence at protein level: Swiss-Prot protein existence level 1. Extracellular Nef protein targets CD4(+) T-lymphocytes for apoptosis by interacting with CXCR4 surface receptors. From Human immunodeficiency virus type 1 group M subtype B (isolate Lai) (HIV-1).
   9043..9223    +  LTR            5' LTR (truncated): truncated 5' long terminal repeat (LTR) from HIV-1
   9255..9479    +  polyA_signal   bGH poly(A) signal: bovine growth hormone polyadenylation signal
   9483..9504    +  promoter       SV40 promoter (fragment): SV40 enhancer and early promoter
   9525..9953    +  rep_origin     f1 ori (sequence partly withheld): f1 bacteriophage origin of replication; arrow indicates direction of (+) strand synthesis
   9967..10296   +  promoter       SV40 promoter: SV40 enhancer and early promoter
  10344..10391   +  promoter       EM7 promoter: synthetic bacterial promoter&nbsp
  10410..10784   +  CDS            BleoR: antibiotic-binding protein; Sh ble from Streptoalloteichus hindustanus; confers resistance to bleomycin, phleomycin, and Zeocin™
  10794..10919   +  CDS            ble (fragment): BLE_KLEPN - Experimental evidence at protein level: Swiss-Prot protein existence level 1. Binding protein with a strong affinity to the bleomycin family of antibiotics. Binds to CL990; an antimitotic-antibiotic compound. From Klebsiella pneumoniae.
  10914..11035   +  polyA_signal   SV40 poly(A) signal: SV40 polyadenylation signal
  11106..11128   -  protein_bind   lac operator (fragment): The lac repressor binds to the lac operator to inhibit transcription in E. coli. This inhibition can be relieved by adding lactose or isopropyl-β-D-thiogalactopyranoside (IPTG). lac repressor encoded by lacI
  11132..11162   -  promoter       lac promoter: promoter for the E. coli lac operon
  11177..11198   -  protein_bind   CAP binding site: CAP binding activates transcription in the presence of cAMP. E. coli catabolite activator protein
  11211..11303   -  CDS            lacI (fragment): lac repressor; lacI; The lac repressor binds to the lac operator to inhibit transcription in E. coli. This inhibition can be relieved by adding lactose or isopropyl-β-D-thiogalactopyranoside (IPTG).
  11486..12074   -  rep_origin     ori: high-copy-number ColE1/pMB1/pBR322/pUC origin of replication
  12245..13105   -  CDS            AmpR: β-lactamase; bla; confers resistance to ampicillin, carbenicillin, and related antibiotics
  13106..13210   -  promoter       AmpR promoter: bla
