[The description below was written by a language model from this plasmid's Addgene catalogue record and pLannotate feature annotations shown in this document.]
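Description:
pSLIK mCh-V5-NES-EGFP-EGFR NLS zeo is a single-vector, doxycycline-inducible lentiviral expression plasmid built on the pSLIK zeo backbone, with the inducible cassette introduced by Gateway recombination (attB1 and attB2 sites flank it). It is propagated in E. coli through a high-copy ColE1/pUC-type origin with ampicillin selection, and an f1 origin is also present. The viral portion is an HIV-1-derived transfer genome. A CMV enhancer/promoter fused to a truncated 5' LTR drives genomic RNA production, followed by the Ψ packaging signal, RRE and cPPT/CTS. A WPRE, a truncated 3' LTR and a bGH polyadenylation signal lie downstream.

Between the att sites, a tight TRE promoter (seven tet operators plus a minimal CMV promoter) drives a fusion reading frame annotated as mCherry, a V5 epitope and EGFP. By its name, the insert also carries a nuclear export signal between V5 and EGFP and a nuclear localization signal taken from human EGFR. These short elements are not individually annotated in the feature table, though unannotated gaps at the corresponding positions could accommodate them. The catalogue also lists an N-terminal 3xFLAG tag that does not appear in the table. Downstream, a UbC promoter constitutively expresses rtTA3, linked through an EMCV IRES to the Sh ble gene. Transduced cells can therefore be selected with Zeocin and induced with doxycycline. A second SV40/EM7-driven BleoR cassette sits in the plasmid backbone outside the LTRs.

The design suggests a two-colour nucleocytoplasmic shuttling reporter that sets an export signal against the EGFR NLS, consistent with the associated study of ErbB receptor nucleocytoplasmic transport. The record itself states only inducible expression as the purpose.
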