Addgene plasmid #192337: pSLIK mCh-V5-NES-EGFP-EGFR NLS zeo
Purpose: Lentiviral expression vector for an inducible mCh-V5-NES-EGFP-EGFR NLS
Depositing lab: Kevin Janes. Depositing organization: University of Virginia. Publication: Nucleocytoplasmic transport of active HER2 causes fractional escape from the DCIS-like state. Wang L, Paudel BB, McKnight RA, Janes KA. Nat Commun. 2023 Apr 13;14(1):2110. doi: 10.1038/s41467-023-37914-x. PubMed 37055441.
Backbone
  Vector backbone: pSLIK zeo
  Backbone manufacturer: Addgene #25736
  Vector type: Lentiviral
Growth in bacteria
  Bacterial resistance: Ampicillin, 100 μg/mL
  Growth temperature: 30°C
  Growth strain: NEB Stable
  Copy number: High Copy
Gene/Insert
  Gene/Insert name: mCh-V5-NES-EGFP-EGFR NLS
  Species: H. sapiens (human)
  Entrez Gene: EGFR (a.k.a. ERBB, ERBB1, ERRP, HER1, NISBD2, NNCIS, PIG61, mENA)
  Tag / fusion protein: 3xFLAG (N terminal on insert)
  Cloning method: Gateway Cloning
Terms and licenses: Academic/Nonprofit Terms; Industry Terms: Not Available to Industry
How to cite: pSLIK mCh-V5-NES-EGFP-EGFR NLS zeo was a gift from Kevin Janes (Addgene plasmid # 192337 ; http://n2t.net/addgene:192337 ; RRID:Addgene_192337)
